Addgene plasmid #57858: mKO2-Calnexin-N-14
Purpose: Localization: Endoplasmic Reticulum, Excitation: 551, Emission: 565
Depositing lab: Michael Davidson. Depositing organization: Florida State University, Tallahassee.
Backbone
  Vector backbone: mKO2-N1
  Backbone size w/o insert (bp): 4750
  Vector type: Mammalian Expression
  Selectable markers: Neomycin (select with G418)
Growth in bacteria
  Bacterial resistance: Kanamycin, 50 μg/mL
  Growth temperature: 37°C
  Growth strain: DH5alpha
  Copy number: High Copy
Gene/Insert
  Gene/Insert name: Calnexin (alt name: NM_001746.3)
  Species: H. sapiens (human)
  Mutation: I474N in Calnexin
  Entrez Gene: CANX (a.k.a. CNX, IP90, P90)
  Promoter: CMV
  Tag / fusion protein: mKO2 (C terminal on backbone)
  Cloning method: Unknown
  Sequencing primers: 5′ CMV-F; 3′ SV40pA-R
Terms and licenses: Academic/Nonprofit Terms; Industry Terms: Not Available to Industry
Depositor comments: . Excitation = 551; Emission = 565
How to cite: mKO2-Calnexin-N-14 was a gift from Michael Davidson (Addgene plasmid # 57858 ; http://n2t.net/addgene:57858 ; RRID:Addgene_57858)
