[The description below was written by a language model from this plasmid's Addgene catalogue record and pLannotate feature annotations shown in this document.]
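Description:
mKO2-Calnexin-N-14 is a mammalian expression plasmid built on the mKO2-N1 backbone, an N1-style fluorescent protein fusion vector in which the gene of interest is placed upstream of the fluorescent protein. It is propagated in E. coli from a high-copy ColE1/pUC-type origin and also carries an f1 phage origin. A single NeoR/KanR (aminoglycoside phosphotransferase) gene provides both selections. It is driven by a bacterial bla-type promoter for kanamycin resistance in bacteria and by the SV40 enhancer/early promoter for G418 selection in mammalian cells, and it ends in the HSV TK polyadenylation signal. The short large T antigen, ble and bGH poly(A) fragments in the feature table appear to be partial matches rather than functional elements.

The payload is the human calnexin (CANX) coding sequence, recorded as carrying an I474N substitution. It is expressed from the human cytomegalovirus immediate early enhancer and promoter and terminated by the SV40 poly(A) signal. Calnexin is followed by a short linker region and then the orange fluorescent protein mKO2, so the fluorophore sits at the C terminus of the fusion; the "14" in the name probably refers to the linker length, although the record does not say so. Calnexin is a calcium-binding chaperone that resides in the endoplasmic reticulum and takes part in glycoprotein folding and quality control, so the fusion carries mKO2 to that organelle. The stated purpose is use as an endoplasmic reticulum localization marker for fluorescence imaging, with excitation at 551 nm and emission at 565 nm. The record does not explain the significance of the I474N change, and the cloning method is listed as unknown.
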