Features (pLannotate 1.2.2; 16 found; start..end, strand, type, name):
      1..304     +  enhancer       CMV enhancer: human cytomegalovirus immediate early enhancer
    305..508     +  promoter       CMV promoter: human cytomegalovirus (CMV) immediate early promoter
    531..558     +  misc_feature   MCS (fragment): multiple cloning site
    565..2340    +  CDS            CANX: CALX_HUMAN - Experimental evidence at protein level: Swiss-Prot protein existence level 1. Calcium-binding protein that interacts with newly synthesized glycoproteins in the endoplasmic reticulum. It may act in assisting protein assembly and/or in the retention within the ER of unassembled protein subunits. It seems to play a major role in the quality control apparatus of the ER by the retention of incorrectly folded proteins. Associated with partial T-cell antigen receptor complexes that escape the ER of immature thymocytes, it may function as a signaling complex regulating thymocyte maturati
   2383..3036    +  CDS            mKO2: mKO2 is a basic (constitutively fluorescent) orange fluorescent protein published in 2008, derived from Verrillofungia concinna. It has moderate acid sensitivity.
   3055..3138    +  CDS            large T antigen (fragment): large T antigen from SV40 (simian virus 40)
   3161..3282    +  polyA_signal   SV40 poly(A) signal: SV40 polyadenylation signal
   3316..3744    -  rep_origin     f1 ori (sequence partly withheld): f1 bacteriophage origin of replication; arrow indicates direction of (+) strand synthesis
   3771..3875    +  promoter       AmpR promoter: bla
   3877..4234    +  promoter       SV40 promoter: SV40 enhancer and early promoter
   4269..5063    +  CDS            NeoR/KanR: aminoglycoside phosphotransferase from Tn5; aph(3')-II (or nptII); confers resistance to neomycin, kanamycin, and G418 (Geneticin®)
   5084..5236    +  CDS            ble (fragment): BLE_KLEPN - Experimental evidence at protein level: Swiss-Prot protein existence level 1. Binding protein with a strong affinity to the bleomycin family of antibiotics. Binds to CL990; an antimitotic-antibiotic compound. From Klebsiella pneumoniae.
   5295..5342    +  polyA_signal   HSV TK poly(A) signal: herpes simplex virus thymidine kinase polyadenylation signal (Cole and Stacy, 1985)
   5433..5449    -  polyA_signal   bGH poly(A) signal (fragment): bovine growth hormone polyadenylation signal
   5671..6259    +  rep_origin     ori: high-copy-number ColE1/pMB1/pBR322/pUC origin of replication
   6374..6433    +  enhancer       CMV enhancer (fragment): human cytomegalovirus immediate early enhancer
>Addgene plasmid #57858 | mKO2-Calnexin-N-14 | addgene full sequence | sequence record 337282 | Addgene NGS Result
CGTTACATAACTTACGGTAAATGGCCCGCCTGGCTGACCGCCCAACGACCCCCGCCCATTGACGTCAATA
ATGACGTATGTTCCCATAGTAACGCCAATAGGGACTTTCCATTGACGTCAATGGGTGGAGTATTTACGGT
AAACTGCCCACTTGGCAGTACATCAAGTGTATCATATGCCAAGTACGCCCCCTATTGACGTCAATGACGG
TAAATGGCCCGCCTGGCATTATGCCCAGTACATGACCTTATGGGACTTTCCTACTTGGCAGTACATCTAC
GTATTAGTCATCGCTATTACCATGGTGATGCGGTTTTGGCAGTACATCAATGGGCGTGGATAGCGGTTTG
ACTCACGGGGATTTCCAAGTCTCCACCCCATTGACGTCAATGGGAGTTTGTTTTGGCACCAAAATCAACG
GGACTTTCCAAAATGTCGTAACAACTCCGCCCCATTGACGCAAATGGGCGGTAGGCGTGTACGGTGGGAG
GTCTATATAAGCAGAGCTGGTTTAGTGAACCGTCAGATCCGCTAGCGCTACCGGACTCAGATCTCGAGAC
CGCCATGGAAGGGAAGTGGTTGCTGTGTATGTTACTGGTGCTTGGAACTGCTATTGTTGAGGCTCATGAT
GGACATGATGATGATGTGATTGATATTGAGGATGACCTTGACGATGTCATTGAAGAGGTAGAAGACTCAA
AACCAGATACCACTGCTCCTCCTTCATCTCCCAAGGTTACTTACAAAGCTCCAGTTCCAACAGGGGAAGT
ATATTTTGCTGATTCTTTTGACAGAGGAACTCTGTCAGGGTGGATTTTATCCAAAGCCAAGAAAGACGAT
ACCGATGATGAAATTGCCAAATATGATGGAAAGTGGGAGGTAGAGGAAATGAAGGAGTCAAAGCTTCCAG
GTGATAAAGGACTTGTGTTGATGTCTCGGGCCAAGCATCATGCCATCTCTGCTAAACTGAACAAGCCCTT
CCTGTTTGACACCAAGCCTCTCATTGTTCAGTATGAGGTTAATTTCCAAAATGGAATAGAATGTGGTGGT
GCCTATGTGAAACTGCTTTCTAAAACACCAGAACTCAACCTGGATCAGTTCCATGACAAGACCCCTTATA
CGATTATGTTTGGTCCAGATAAATGTGGAGAGGACTATAAACTGCACTTCATCTTCCGACACAAAAACCC
CAAAACGGGTATCTATGAAGAAAAACATGCTAAGAGGCCAGATGCAGATCTGAAGACCTATTTTACTGAT
AAGAAAACACATCTTTACACACTAATCTTGAATCCAGATAATAGTTTTGAAATACTGGTTGACCAATCTG
TGGTGAATAGTGGAAATCTGCTCAATGACATGACTCCTCCTGTAAATCCTTCACGTGAAATTGAGGACCC
AGAAGACCGGAAGCCCGAGGATTGGGATGAAAGACCAAAAATCCCAGATCCAGAAGCTGTCAAGCCAGAT
GACTGGGATGAAGATGCCCCTGCTAAGATTCCAGATGAAGAGGCCACAAAACCCGAAGGCTGGTTAGATG
ATGAGCCTGAGTACGTACCTGATCCAGACGCAGAGAAACCTGAGGATTGGGATGAAGACATGGATGGAGA
ATGGGAGGCTCCTCAGATTGCCAACCCTAGATGTGAGTCAGCTCCTGGATGTGGTGTCTGGCAGCGACCT
GTGATTGACAACCCCAATTATAAAGGCAAATGGAAGCCTCCTATGATTGACAATCCCAGTTACCAGGGAA
TCTGGAAACCCAGGAAAATACCAAATCCAGATTTCTTTGAAGATCTGGAACCTTTCAGAATGACTCCTTT
TAGTGCTATTGGTTTGGAGCTGTGGTCCATGACCTCTGACATTTTTTTTGACAACTTTATCATTTGTGCT
GATCGAAGAATAGTTGATGATTGGGCCAATGATGGATGGGGCCTGAAGAAAGCTGCTGATGGGGCTGCTG
AGCCAGGCGTTGTGGGGCAGATGAACGAGGCAGCTGAAGAGCGCCCGTGGCTGTGGGTAGTCTATATTCT
AACTGTAGCCCTTCCTGTGTTCCTGGTTATCCTCTTCTGCTGTTCTGGAAAGAAACAGACCAGTGGTATG
GAGTATAAGAAAACTGATGCACCTCAACCGGATGTGAAGGAAGAGGAAGAAGAGAAGGAAGAGGAAAAGG
ACAAGGGAGATGAGGAGGAGGAAGGAGAAGAGAAACTTGAAGAGAAACAGAAAAGTGATGCTGAAGAAGA
TGGTGGCACTGTCAGTCAAGAGGAGGAAGACAGAAAACCTAAAGCAGAGGAGGATGAAATTTTGAACAGA
TCACCAAGAAACAGAAAGCCACGAAGAGAGGGGGGTGCGTCAGGCGGCAGCGGATCTGGACCGGTCGCCA
CCATGGTGAGTGTGATTAAACCAGAGATGAAGATGAGGTACTACATGGACGGCTCCGTCAATGGGCATGA
GTTCACAATTGAAGGTGAAGGCACAGGCAGACCTTACGAGGGACATCAAGAGATGACACTACGCGTCACA
ATGGCCGAGGGCGGGCCAATGCCTTTCGCGTTTGACTTAGTGTCACACGTGTTCTGTTACGGCCACAGAG
TATTTACTAAATATCCAGAAGAGATACCAGACTATTTCAAACAAGCATTTCCTGAAGGCCTGTCATGGGA
AAGGTCGTTGGAGTTCGAAGATGGTGGGTCCGCTTCAGTCAGTGCGCATATAAGCCTTAGAGGAAACACC
TTCTACCACAAATCCAAATTTACTGGGGTTAACTTTCCTGCCGATGGTCCTATCATGCAAAACCAAAGTG
TTGATTGGGAGCCATCAACCGAGAAAATTACTGCCAGCGACGGAGTTCTGAAGGGTGATGTTACGATGTA
CCTAAAACTTGAAGGAGGCGGCAATCACAAATGCCAAATGAAGACTACTTACAAGGCGGCAAAAGAGATT
CTTGAAATGCCAGGAGACCATTACATCGGCCATCGCCTCGTCAGGAAAACCGAAGGCAACATTACTGAGC
AGGTAGAAGATGCAGTAGCTCATAGCTAAGCGGCCGCGACTCTAGATCATAATCAGCCATACCACATTTG
TAGAGGTTTTACTTGCTTTAAAAAACCTCCCACACCTCCCCCTGAACCTGAAACATAAAATGAATGCAAT
TGTTGTTGTTAACTTGTTTATTGCAGCTTATAATGGTTACAAATAAAGCAATAGCATCACAAATTTCACA
AATAAAGCATTTTTTTCACTGCATTCTAGTTGTGGTTTGTCCAAACTCATCAATGTATCTTAAGGCGTAA
ATTGTAAGCGTTAATATTTTGTTAAAATTCGCGTTAAATTTTTGTTAAATCAGCTCATTTTTTAACCAAT
AGGCCGAAATCGGCAAAATCCCTTATAAATCAAAAGAATAGACCGAGATAGGGT
[37 nt withheld, positions 3415-3451]
AAAGAACGTGGACTCCAACGTCAAAGG
[49 nt withheld, positions 3479-3527]
T
[91 nt withheld, positions 3529-3619]
G
[124 nt withheld, positions 3621-3744]
CAGGTGGCACTTTTCGGGGAAATGTGCGCGGAACCCCTATTTGTTTATTTTTCTAAATACATTCAAATAT
GTATCCGCTCATGAGACAATAACCCTGATAAATGCTTCAATAATATTGAAAAAGGAAGAGTCCTGAGGCG
GAAAGAACCAGCTGTGGAATGTGTGTCAGTTAGGGTGTGGAAAGTCCCCAGGCTCCCCAGCAGGCAGAAG
TATGCAAAGCATGCATCTCAATTAGTCAGCAACCAGGTGTGGAAAGTCCCCAGGCTCCCCAGCAGGCAGA
AGTATGCAAAGCATGCATCTCAATTAGTCAGCAACCATAGTCCCGCCCCTAACTCCGCCCATCCCGCCCC
TAACTCCGCCCAGTTCCGCCCATTCTCCGCCCCATGGCTGACTAATTTTTTTTATTTATGCAGAGGCCGA
GGCCGCCTCGGCCTCTGAGCTATTCCAGAAGTAGTGAGGAGGCTTTTTTGGAGGCCTAGGCTTTTGCAAA
GATCGATCAAGAGACAGGATGAGGATCGTTTCGCATGATTGAACAAGATGGATTGCACGCAGGTTCTCCG
GCCGCTTGGGTGGAGAGGCTATTCGGCTATGACTGGGCACAACAGACAATCGGCTGCTCTGATGCCGCCG
TGTTCCGGCTGTCAGCGCAGGGGCGCCCGGTTCTTTTTGTCAAGACCGACCTGTCCGGTGCCCTGAATGA
ACTGCAAGACGAGGCAGCGCGGCTATCGTGGCTGGCCACGACGGGCGTTCCTTGCGCAGCTGTGCTCGAC
GTTGTCACTGAAGCGGGAAGGGACTGGCTGCTATTGGGCGAAGTGCCGGGGCAGGATCTCCTGTCATCTC
ACCTTGCTCCTGCCGAGAAAGTATCCATCATGGCTGATGCAATGCGGCGGCTGCATACGCTTGATCCGGC
TACCTGCCCATTCGACCACCAAGCGAAACATCGCATCGAGCGAGCACGTACTCGGATGGAAGCCGGTCTT
GTCGATCAGGATGATCTGGACGAAGAGCATCAGGGGCTCGCGCCAGCCGAACTGTTCGCCAGGCTCAAGG
CGAGCATGCCCGACGGCGAGGATCTCGTCGTGACCCATGGCGATGCCTGCTTGCCGAATATCATGGTGGA
AAATGGCCGCTTTTCTGGATTCATCGACTGTGGCCGGCTGGGTGTGGCGGACCGCTATCAGGACATAGCG
TTGGCTACCCGTGATATTGCTGAAGAGCTTGGCGGCGAATGGGCTGACCGCTTCCTCGTGCTTTACGGTA
TCGCCGCTCCCGATTCGCAGCGCATCGCCTTCTATCGCCTTCTTGACGAGTTCTTCTGAGCGGGACTCTG
GGGTTCGAAATGACCGACCAAGCGACGCCCAACCTGCCATCACGAGATTTCGATTCCACCGCCGCCTTCT
ATGAAAGGTTGGGCTTCGGAATCGTTTTCCGGGACGCCGGCTGGATGATCCTCCAGCGCGGGGATCTCAT
GCTGGAGTTCTTCGCCCACCCTAGGGGGAGGCTAACTGAAACACGGAAGGAGACAATACCGGAAGGAACC
CGCGCTATGACGGCAATAAAAAGACAGAATAAAACGCACGGTGTTGGGTCGTTTGTTCATAAACGCGGGG
TTCGGTCCCAGGGCTGGCACTCTGTCGATACCCCACCGAGACCCCATTGGGGCCAATACGCCCGCGTTTC
TTCCTTTTCCCCACCCCACCCCCCAAGTTCGGGTGAAGGCCCAGGGCTCGCAGCCAACGTCGGGGCGGCA
GGCCCTGCCATAGCCTCAGGTTACTCATATATACTTTAGATTGATTTAAAACTTCATTTTTAATTTAAAA
GGATCTAGGTGAAGATCCTTTTTGATAATCTCATGACCAAAATCCCTTAACGTGAGTTTTCGTTCCACTG
AGCGTCAGACCCCGTAGAAAAGATCAAAGGATCTTCTTGAGATCCTTTTTTTCTGCGCGTAATCTGCTGC
TTGCAAACAAAAAAACCACCGCTACCAGCGGTGGTTTGTTTGCCGGATCAAGAGCTACCAACTCTTTTTC
CGAAGGTAACTGGCTTCAGCAGAGCGCAGATACCAAATACTGTTCTTCTAGTGTAGCCGTAGTTAGGCCA
CCACTTCAAGAACTCTGTAGCACCGCCTACATACCTCGCTCTGCTAATCCTGTTACCAGTGGCTGCTGCC
AGTGGCGATAAGTCGTGTCTTACCGGGTTGGACTCAAGACGATAGTTACCGGATAAGGCGCAGCGGTCGG
GCTGAACGGGGGGTTCGTGCACACAGCCCAGCTTGGAGCGAACGACCTACACCGAACTGAGATACCTACA
GCGTGAGCTATGAGAAAGCGCCACGCTTCCCGAAGGGAGAAAGGCGGACAGGTATCCGGTAAGCGGCAGG
GTCGGAACAGGAGAGCGCACGAGGGAGCTTCCAGGGGGAAACGCCTGGTATCTTTATAGTCCTGTCGGGT
TTCGCCACCTCTGACTTGAGCGTCGATTTTTGTGATGCTCGTCAGGGGGGCGGAGCCTATGGAAAAACGC
CAGCAACGCGGCCTTTTTACGGTTCCTGGCCTTTTGCTGGCCTTTTGCTCACATGTTCTTTCCTGCGTTA
TCCCCTGATTCTGTGGATAACCGTATTACCGCCATGCATTAGTTATTAATAGTAATCAATTACGGGGTCA
TTAGTTCATAGCCCATATATGGAGTTCCG
