>Addgene plasmid #57858 | mKO2-Calnexin-N-14 | depositor partial sequence | sequence record 89010 | insert sequence
CTAGCGCTACCGGACTCAGATCTCGAGACCGCCATGGAAGGGAAGTGGTTGCTGTGTATGTTACTGGTGC
TTGGAACTGCTATTGTTGAGGCTCATGATGGACATGATGATGATGTGATTGATATTGAGGATGACCTTGA
CGATGTCATTGAAGAGGTAGAAGACTCAAAACCAGATACCACTGCTCCTCCTTCATCTCCCAAGGTTACT
TACAAAGCTCCAGTTCCAACAGGGGAAGTATATTTTGCTGATTCTTTTGACAGAGGAACTCTGTCAGGGT
GGATTTTATCCAAAGCCAAGAAAGACGATACCGATGATGAAATTGCCAAATATGATGGAAAGTGGGAGGT
AGAGGAAATGAAGGAGTCAAAGCTTCCAGGTGATAAAGGACTTGTGTTGATGTCTCGGGCCAAGCATCAT
GCCATCTCTGCTAAACTGAACAAGCCCTTCCTGTTTGACACCAAGCCTCTCATTGTTCAGTATGAGGTTA
ATTTCCAAAATGGAATAGAATGTGGTGGTGCCTATGTGAAACTGCTTTCTAAAACACCAGAACTCAACCT
GGATCAGTTCCATGACAAGACCCCTTATACGATTATGTTTGGTCCAGATAAATGTGGAGAGGACTATAAA
CTGCACTTCATCTTCCGACACAAAAACCCCAAAACGGGTATCTATGAAGAAAAACATGCTAAGAGGCCAG
ATGCAGATCTGAAGACCTATTTTACTGATAAGAAAACACATCTTTACACACTAATCTTGAATCCAGATAA
TAGTTTTGAAATACTGGTTGACCAATCTGTGGTGAATAGTGGAAATCTGCTCAATGACATGACTCCTCCT
GTAAATCCTTCACGTGAAATTGAGGACCCAGAAGACCGGAAGCCCGAGGATTGGGATGAAAGACCAAAAA
TCCCAGATCCAGAAGCTGTCAAGCCAGATGACTGGGATGAAGATGCCCCTGCTAAGATTCCAGATGAAGA
GGCCACAAAACCCGAAGGCTGGTTAGATGATGAGCCTGAGTACGTACCTGATCCAGACGCAGAGAAACCT
GAGGATTGGGATGAAGACATGGATGGAGAATGGGAGGCTCCTCAGATTGCCAACCCTAGATGTGAGTCAG
CTCCTGGATGTGGTGTCTGGCAGCGACCTGTGATTGACAACCCCAATTATAAAGGCAAATGGAAGCCTCC
TATGATTGACAATCCCAGTTACCAGGGAATCTGGAAACCCAGGAAAATACCAAATCCAGATTTCTTTGAA
GATCTGGAACCTTTCAGAATGACTCCTTTTAGTGCTATTGGTTTGGAGCTGTGGTCCATGACCTCTGACA
TTTTTTTTGACAACTTTATCATTTGTGCTGATCGAAGAATAGTTGATGATTGGGCCAATGATGGATGGGG
CCTGAAGAAAGCTGCTGATGGGGCTGCTGAGCCAGGCGTTGTGGGGCAGATGAACGAGGCAGCTGAAGAG
CGCCCGTGGCTGTGGGTAGTCTATATTCTAACTGTAGCCCTTCCTGTGTTCCTGGTTATCCTCTTCTGCT
GTTCTGGAAAGAAACAGACCAGTGGTATGGAGTATAAGAAAACTGATGCACCTCAACCGGATGTGAAGGA
AGAGGAAGAAGAGAAGGAAGAGGAAAAGGACAAGGGAGATGAGGAGGAGGAAGGAGAAGAGAAACTTGAA
GAGAAACAGAAAAGTGATGCTGAAGAAGATGGTGGCACTGTCAGTCAAGAGGAGGAAGACAGAAAACCTA
AAGCAGAGGAGGATGAAATTTTGAACAGATCACCAAGAAACAGAAAGCCACGAAGAGAGGGGGGTGCGTC
AGGCGGCAGCGGATCTGGACCGGTCGCCACCATGGTGAGTGTGATTAAACCAGAGATGAAGATGAGGTAC
TACATGGACGGCTCCGTCAATGGGCATGAGTTCACAATTGAAGGTGAAGGCACAGGCAGACCTTACGAGG
GACATCAAGAGATGACACTACGCGTCACAATGGCCGAGGGCGGGCCAATGCCTTTCGCGTTTGACTTAGT
GTCACACGTGTTCTGTTACGGCCACAGAGTATTTACTAAATATCCAGAAGAGATACCAGACTATTTCAAA
CAAGCATTTCCTGAAGGCCTGTCATGGGAAAGGTCGTTGGAGTTCGAAGATGGTGGGTCCGCTTCAGTCA
GTGCGCATATAAGCCTTAGAGGAAACACCTTCTACCACAAATCCAAATTTACTGGGGTTAACTTTCCTGC
CGATGGTCCTATCATGCAAAACCAAAGTGTTGATTGGGAGCCATCAACCGAGAAAATTACTGCCAGCGAC
GGAGTTCTGAAGGGTGATGTTACGATGTACCTAAAACTTGAAGGAGGCGGCAATCACAAATGCCAAATGA
AGACTACTTACAAGGCGGCAAAAGAGATTCTTGAAATGCCAGGAGACCATTACATCGGCCATCGCCTCGT
CAGGAAAACCGAAGGCAACATTACTGAGCAGGTAGAAGATGCAGTAGCTCATAGCTAAGCGGCCGCGACT
CTAGATCATAATCAGCCATA
